Addgene plasmid #238131: pLCKO-CMV-Blasticidin-P2A-3xHA-TMEM106B_Hamster
Purpose: This plasmid encodes the full-length hamster (Mesocricetus auratus) TMEM106B protein fused with a 3xHA tag, along with an N-terminal blasticidin selection marker.
Depositing lab: Dirk Daelemans. Depositing organization: Katholieke Universiteit Leuven. Publication: TMEM106B is a receptor mediating ACE2-independent SARS-CoV-2 cell entry. Baggen J, Jacquemyn M, Persoons L, Vanstreels E, Pye VE, Wrobel AG, Calvaresi V, Martin SR, Roustan C, Cronin NB, Reading E, Thibaut HJ, Vercruysse T, Maes P, De Smet F, Yee A, Nivitchanyong T, Roell M, Franco-Hernandez N, Rhinn H, Mamchak AA, Ah Young-Chapon M, Brown E, Cherepanov P, Daelemans D. Cell. 2023 Aug 3;186(16):3427-3442.e22. doi: 10.1016/j.cell.2023.06.005. Epub 2023 Jul 7. PubMed 37421949.
Backbone
  Vector backbone: pLCKO
  Backbone size w/o insert (bp): 9153
  Total vector size (bp): 10530
  Vector type: Mammalian Expression, Lentiviral
  Selectable markers: Blasticidin
Growth in bacteria
  Bacterial resistance: Ampicillin, 100 μg/mL
  Growth temperature: 37°C
  Growth strain: NEB Stable
  Copy number: High Copy
Gene/Insert
  Gene/Insert name: TMEM106B
  Species: Mesocricetus auratus (hamster)
  Insert size (bp): 1377
  Promoter: CMV
  Tag / fusion protein: Blasticidin-P2A-3xHA (N terminal on insert)
  Cloning method: Other
  Sequencing primers: 5′ CGCAAATGGGCGGTAGGCGTG
Terms and licenses: Academic/Nonprofit Terms; Industry Terms: Not Available to Industry
How to cite: pLCKO-CMV-Blasticidin-P2A-3xHA-TMEM106B_Hamster was a gift from Dirk Daelemans (Addgene plasmid # 238131 ; http://n2t.net/addgene:238131 ; RRID:Addgene_238131)
