[The description below was written by a language model from this plasmid's Addgene catalogue record and pLannotate feature annotations shown in this document.]
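Description:
pLCKO-CMV-Blasticidin-P2A-3xHA-TMEM106B_Hamster is a 10.5 kb lentiviral transfer plasmid for stable mammalian expression of full-length TMEM106B from the golden hamster (Mesocricetus auratus). It is built on the pLCKO backbone and is maintained in E. coli through a high-copy ColE1/pUC-type origin with ampicillin resistance. An f1 origin and an SV40 origin and polyadenylation signal lie outside the viral region. The viral frame is a third-generation, self-inactivating design. An RSV promoter drives a truncated HIV-1 5' LTR, followed by the Ψ packaging signal with a gag fragment, the RRE for Rev-dependent export of the genomic RNA, a cPPT/CTS, a WPRE and a ΔU3 3' LTR.

The payload is a single CMV enhancer/promoter-driven open reading frame. Blasticidin S deaminase comes first and is joined through a P2A self-cleaving peptide to 3xHA-tagged TMEM106B. Drug resistance and the receptor are therefore produced as separate proteins from one transcript, and blasticidin-selected cells should also express the HA-detectable protein. The automated annotation labels the coding region by homology to mouse Tmem106b, whereas the catalogue entry specifies the hamster orthologue. P2A itself is not annotated but fits the gap between BSD and the tag.

The plasmid also retains the pLCKO CRISPR module upstream of the CMV cassette: a human U6 promoter and an S. pyogenes gRNA scaffold. These are separated by roughly 1.9 kb that looks like a stuffer, part of which matches a bacterial deoC gene, so no guide appears to be cloned.

The associated publication identifies TMEM106B as a receptor for ACE2-independent SARS-CoV-2 entry. This suggests the construct is used to test whether the hamster orthologue supports infection, although the record does not state this explicitly.
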