Features (pLannotate 1.2.2; 31 found; start..end, strand, type, name):
    140..517     +  enhancer       CMV enhancer: human cytomegalovirus immediate early enhancer
    519..718     +  promoter       CMV promoter: human cytomegalovirus (CMV) immediate early promoter
    846..1241    +  CDS            BSD: blasticidin S deaminase; Aspergillus terreus BSD; confers resistance to blasticidin
   1308..1388    +  CDS            3xHA: three tandem HA epitope tags
   1395..2219    +  CDS            Tmem106b: T106B_MOUSE - Experimental evidence at protein level: Swiss-Prot protein existence level 1. Involved in dendrite morphogenesis and maintenance by regulating lysosomal trafficking via its interaction with MAP6. May act by inhibiting retrograde transport of lysosomes along dendrites. Required for dendrite branching (By similarity). From Mus musculus (Mouse).
   2238..2826    +  misc_feature   WPRE: woodchuck hepatitis virus posttranscriptional regulatory element
   2877..2896    +  misc_feature   cPPT/CTS (fragment): central polypurine tract and central termination sequence of HIV-1
   2898..3131    +  LTR            3' LTR (ΔU3): self-inactivating 3' long terminal repeat (LTR) from HIV-1
   3209..3330    +  polyA_signal   SV40 poly(A) signal: SV40 polyadenylation signal
   3370..3505    +  rep_origin     SV40 ori: SV40 origin of replication
   3526..3544    -  promoter       T7 promoter: promoter for bacteriophage T7 RNA polymerase
   3552..3707    +  CDS            lacZα (fragment): LacZα fragment of β-galactosidase; lacZ fragment
   3712..4140    +  rep_origin     f1 ori (sequence partly withheld): f1 bacteriophage origin of replication; arrow indicates direction of (+) strand synthesis
   4193..4297    +  promoter       AmpR promoter: bla
   4298..5158    +  CDS            AmpR: β-lactamase; bla; confers resistance to ampicillin, carbenicillin, and related antibiotics
   5329..5917    +  rep_origin     ori: high-copy-number ColE1/pMB1/pBR322/pUC origin of replication
   6100..6192    +  CDS            lacI (fragment): lac repressor; lacI; The lac repressor binds to the lac operator to inhibit transcription in E. coli. This inhibition can be relieved by adding lactose or isopropyl-β-D-thiogalactopyranoside (IPTG).
   6205..6226    +  protein_bind   CAP binding site: CAP binding activates transcription in the presence of cAMP. E. coli catabolite activator protein
   6241..6271    +  promoter       lac promoter: promoter for the E. coli lac operon
   6279..6295    +  protein_bind   lac operator: The lac repressor binds to the lac operator to inhibit transcription in E. coli. This inhibition can be relieved by adding lactose or isopropyl-β-D-thiogalactopyranoside (IPTG). lac repressor encoded by lacI
   6340..6358    +  promoter       T3 promoter: promoter for bacteriophage T3 RNA polymerase
   6386..6612    +  promoter       RSV promoter: Rous sarcoma virus enhancer/promoter
   6613..6793    +  LTR            5' LTR (truncated): truncated 5' long terminal repeat (LTR) from HIV-1
   6840..6965    +  misc_feature   HIV-1 Ψ: packaging signal of human immunodeficiency virus type 1
   6949..7312    +  CDS            HIV-1 gag (fragment): gag protein from human immunodeficiency virus 1; gag
   7458..7691    +  misc_feature   RRE: The Rev response element (RRE) of HIV-1 allows for Rev-dependent mRNA export from the nucleus to the cytoplasm.
   8068..8094    +  CDS            Rev (fragment): human immunodeficiency virus 1 (HIV-1) Rev protein; rev; enhances nuclear export of unspliced and incompletely spliced viral mRNAs
   8098..8338    +  promoter       U6 promoter: RNA polymerase III promoter for human U6 snRNA
   8530..9189    -  CDS            deoC1: DEOC1_STAAN - Also known as dra. Experimental evidence at protein level: Swiss-Prot protein existence level 1. Catalyzes a reversible aldol reaction between acetaldehyde and D-glyceraldehyde 3-phosphate to generate 2-deoxy-D-ribose 5- phosphate. From Staphylococcus aureus (strain N315).
  10238..10313   +  misc_RNA       gRNA scaffold: guide RNA scaffold for the Streptococcus pyogenes CRISPR/Cas9 system
  10361..10478   +  misc_feature   cPPT/CTS: central polypurine tract and central termination sequence of HIV-1
>Addgene plasmid #238131 | pLCKO-CMV-Blasticidin-P2A-3xHA-TMEM106B_Hamster | addgene full sequence | sequence record 476564 | Addgene NGS Result
TCAATATTGGCCATTAGCCATATTATTCATTGGTTATATAGCATAAATCAATATTGGCTATTGGCCATTG
CATACGTTGTATCTATATCATAATATGTACATTTATATTGGCTCATGTCCAATATGACCGCCATGTTGGC
ATTGATTATTGACTAGTTATTAATAGTAATCAATTACGGGGTCATTAGTTCATAGCCCATATATGGAGTT
CCGCGTTACATAACTTACGGTAAATGGCCCGCCTGGCTGACCGCCCAACGACCCCCGCCCATTGACGTCA
ATAATGACGTATGTTCCCATAGTAACGCCAATAGGGACTTTCCATTGACGTCAATGGGTGGAGTATTTAC
GGTAAACTGCCCACTTGGCAGTACATCAAGTGTATCATATGCCAAGTCCGCCCCCTATTGACGTCAATGA
CGGTAAATGGCCCGCCTGGCATTATGCCCAGTACATGACCTTACGGGACTTTCCTACTTGGCAGTACATC
TACGTATTAGTCATCGCTATTACCATGGTGATGCGGTTTTGGCAGTACACCAATGGGCGTGGATAGCGGT
TTGACTCACGGGGATTTCCAAGTCTCCACCCCATTGACGTCAATGGGAGTTTGTTTTGGCACCAAAATCA
ACGGGACTTTCCAAAATGTCGTAATAACCCCGCCCCGTTGACGCAAATGGGCGGTAGGCGTGTACGGTGG
GAGGTCTATATAAGCAGAGCTCGTTTAGTGAACCGTCAGATCACTAGAAGCTTTATTGCGGTAGTTTATC
ACAGTTAAATTGCTAACGCAGTCAGTGGGCCTCGGCGGCCAAGCTTGGCAATCCGGTACTGTTGGTAAAG
CCACCATGGCCAAGCCTTTGTCTCAAGAAGAATCCACCCTCATTGAAAGAGCAACGGCTACAATCAACAG
CATCCCCATCTCTGAAGACTACAGCGTCGCCAGCGCAGCTCTCTCTAGCGACGGCCGCATCTTCACTGGT
GTCAATGTATATCATTTTACTGGGGGACCTTGTGCAGAACTCGTGGTGCTGGGCACTGCTGCTGCTGCGG
CAGCTGGCAACCTGACTTGTATCGTCGCGATCGGAAATGAGAACAGGGGCATCTTGAGCCCCTGCGGACG
GTGCCGACAGGTGCTTCTCGATCTGCATCCTGGGATCAAAGCCATAGTGAAGGACAGTGATGGACAGCCG
ACGGCAGTTGGGATTCGTGAATTGCTGCCCTCTGGTTATGTGTGGGAGGGCGGCAGCGGAGCAACCAATT
TTAGTCTCCTCAAACAGGCCGGCGATGTCGAAGAAAATCCGGGCCCATACCCATACGATGTTCCAGATTA
CGCTTATCCCTACGACGTGCCTGATTATGCATACCCATATGATGTCCCCGACTATGCCGGATCCATGGGA
AAGTCTCTTTCTCATTTACCTTTGCATTCAAATAAAGAAGATGGTTATGATGGGGTCACATCGACAGACA
ACATGAGGACTGGACTCGTTAACAACGAAGTGCATAATGAAGATGGAAGGAATGGAGATGTCTCTCAGTT
TCCGTATGTGGAATTTACCGGAAGAGATAGTGTCACTTGTCCCACTTGCCAAGGAACAGGAAGAATTCCT
AGGGGGCAAGAAAACCAGCTGGTGGCATTGATCCCCTATAGTGATCAACGGTTACGGCCAAGAAGAACAA
AGCTGTATGTGATGGCATCTGTGTCTGTCTGCCTGCTCCTGTCTGGATTGGCTGTGTTTTTCCTTTTCCC
TCGATCTATTGATGTGAAGTACATTGGCGTAAAATCAGCCTATGTCAGTTATGATTTTCAAAAGCGAACC
ATATATTTAAATATCACGAACACACTAAATATAACAAACAATAACTATTATTCGGTTGAAGTTGAAAACA
TCACTGCTCAAGTTCAGTTTTCAAAAACAGTTATTGGAAAGGCACGCTTAAACAACATAACTAACATTGG
CCCACTGGATATGAAGCAGATTGATTATACGGTACCCACAGTTATTGCTGAAGAAATGAGTTACATGTAT
GACTTCTGTACACTGATTTCCATCAAAGTGCACAACATAGTACTTATGATGCAAGTAACTGTAACAACAA
CATACTTTGGACACTCTGAGCAAATATCTCAGGAGAGGTACCAGTACGTCGATTGTGGAAGGAACACGAC
TTACCAGTTGGCCCAGTCTGAGTATCTAAATGTGCTTCAGCCACAACAGTGAACGCGTTAAGTCGACAAT
CAACCTCTGGATTACAAAATTTGTGAAAGATTGACTGGTATTCTTAACTATGTTGCTCCTTTTACGCTAT
GTGGATACGCTGCTTTAATGCCTTTGTATCATGCTATTGCTTCCCGTATGGCTTTCATTTTCTCCTCCTT
GTATAAATCCTGGTTGCTGTCTCTTTATGAGGAGTTGTGGCCCGTTGTCAGGCAACGTGGCGTGGTGTGC
ACTGTGTTTGCTGACGCAACCCCCACTGGTTGGGGCATTGCCACCACCTGTCAGCTCCTTTCCGGGACTT
TCGCTTTCCCCCTCCCTATTGCCACGGCGGAACTCATCGCCGCCTGCCTTGCCCGCTGCTGGACAGGGGC
TCGGCTGTTGGGCACTGACAATTCCGTGGTGTTGTCGGGGAAATCATCGTCCTTTCCTTGGCTGCTCGCC
TGTGTTGCCACCTGGATTCTGCGCGGGACGTCCTTCTGCTACGTCCCTTCGGCCCTCAATCCAGCGGACC
TTCCTTCCCGCGGCCTGCTGCCGGCTCTGCGGCCTCTTCCGCGTCTTCGCCTTCGCCCTCAGACGAGTCG
GATCTCCCTTTGGGCCGCCTCCCCGCGTCGACTTTAAGACCAATGACTTACAAGGCAGCTGTAGATCTTA
GCCACTTTTTAAAAGAAAAGGGGGGACTGGAAGGGCTAATTCACTCCCAACGAAGACAAGATCTGCTTTT
TGCTTGTACTGGGTCTCTCTGGTTAGACCAGATCTGAGCCTGGGAGCTCTCTGGCTAACTAGGGAACCCA
CTGCTTAAGCCTCAATAAAGCTTGCCTTGAGTGCTTCAAGTAGTGTGTGCCCGTCTGTTGTGTGACTCTG
GTAACTAGAGATCCCTCAGACCCTTTTAGTCAGTGTGGAAAATCTCTAGCAGTACGTATAGTAGTTCATG
TCATCTTATTATTCAGTATTTATAACTTGCAAAGAAATGAATATCAGAGAGTGAGAGGAACTTGTTTATT
GCAGCTTATAATGGTTACAAATAAAGCAATAGCATCACAAATTTCACAAATAAAGCATTTTTTTCACTGC
ATTCTAGTTGTGGTTTGTCCAAACTCATCAATGTATCTTATCATGTCTGGCTCTAGCTATCCCGCCCCTA
ACTCCGCCCATCCCGCCCCTAACTCCGCCCAGTTCCGCCCATTCTCCGCCCCATGGCTGACTAATTTTTT
TTATTTATGCAGAGGCCGAGGCCGCCTCGGCCTCTGAGCTATTCCAGAAGTAGTGAGGAGGCTTTTTTGG
AGGCCTAGGGACGTACCCAATTCGCCCTATAGTGAGTCGTATTACGCGCGCTCACTGGCCGTCGTTTTAC
AACGTCGTGACTGGGAAAACCCTGGCGTTACCCAACTTAATCGCCTTGCAGCACATCCCCCTTTCGCCAG
CTGGCGTAATAGCGAAGAGGCCCGCACCGATCGCCCTTCCCAACAGTTGCGCAGCCTGAATGGCGAATGG
G
[124 nt withheld, positions 3712-3835]
C
[91 nt withheld, positions 3837-3927]
A
[49 nt withheld, positions 3929-3977]
CCTTTGACGTTGGAGTCCACGTTCTTT
[37 nt withheld, positions 4005-4041]
ACCCTATCTCGGTCTATTCTTTTGATTTATAAGGGATTTTGCCGATTTCGGCCTATTGGTTAAAAAATGA
GCTGATTTAACAAAAATTTAACGCGAATTTTAACAAAATATTAACGCTTACAATTTAGGTGGCACTTTTC
GGGGAAATGTGCGCGGAACCCCTATTTGTTTATTTTTCTAAATACATTCAAATATGTATCCGCTCATGAG
ACAATAACCCTGATAAATGCTTCAATAATATTGAAAAAGGAAGAGTATGAGTATTCAACATTTCCGTGTC
GCCCTTATTCCCTTTTTTGCGGCATTTTGCCTTCCTGTTTTTGCTCACCCAGAAACGCTGGTGAAAGTAA
AAGATGCTGAAGATCAGTTGGGTGCACGAGTGGGTTACATCGAACTGGATCTCAACAGCGGTAAGATCCT
TGAGAGTTTTCGCCCCGAAGAACGTTTTCCAATGATGAGCACTTTTAAAGTTCTGCTATGTGGCGCGGTA
TTATCCCGTATTGACGCCGGGCAAGAGCAACTCGGTCGCCGCATACACTATTCTCAGAATGACTTGGTTG
AGTACTCACCAGTCACAGAAAAGCATCTTACGGATGGCATGACAGTAAGAGAATTATGCAGTGCTGCCAT
AACCATGAGTGATAACACTGCGGCCAACTTACTTCTGACAACGATCGGAGGACCGAAGGAGCTAACCGCT
TTTTTGCACAACATGGGGGATCATGTAACTCGCCTTGATCGTTGGGAACCGGAGCTGAATGAAGCCATAC
CAAACGACGAGCGTGACACCACGATGCCTGTAGCAATGGCAACAACGTTGCGCAAACTATTAACTGGCGA
ACTACTTACTCTAGCTTCCCGGCAACAATTAATAGACTGGATGGAGGCGGATAAAGTTGCAGGACCACTT
CTGCGCTCGGCCCTTCCGGCTGGCTGGTTTATTGCTGATAAATCTGGAGCCGGTGAGCGTGGGTCTCGCG
GTATCATTGCAGCACTGGGGCCAGATGGTAAGCCCTCCCGTATCGTAGTTATCTACACGACGGGGAGTCA
GGCAACTATGGATGAACGAAATAGACAGATCGCTGAGATAGGTGCCTCACTGATTAAGCATTGGTAACTG
TCAGACCAAGTTTACTCATATATACTTTAGATTGATTTAAAACTTCATTTTTAATTTAAAAGGATCTAGG
TGAAGATCCTTTTTGATAATCTCATGACCAAAATCCCTTAACGTGAGTTTTCGTTCCACTGAGCGTCAGA
CCCCGTAGAAAAGATCAAAGGATCTTCTTGAGATCCTTTTTTTCTGCGCGTAATCTGCTGCTTGCAAACA
AAAAAACCACCGCTACCAGCGGTGGTTTGTTTGCCGGATCAAGAGCTACCAACTCTTTTTCCGAAGGTAA
CTGGCTTCAGCAGAGCGCAGATACCAAATACTGTTCTTCTAGTGTAGCCGTAGTTAGGCCACCACTTCAA
GAACTCTGTAGCACCGCCTACATACCTCGCTCTGCTAATCCTGTTACCAGTGGCTGCTGCCAGTGGCGAT
AAGTCGTGTCTTACCGGGTTGGACTCAAGACGATAGTTACCGGATAAGGCGCAGCGGTCGGGCTGAACGG
GGGGTTCGTGCACACAGCCCAGCTTGGAGCGAACGACCTACACCGAACTGAGATACCTACAGCGTGAGCT
ATGAGAAAGCGCCACGCTTCCCGAAGGGAGAAAGGCGGACAGGTATCCGGTAAGCGGCAGGGTCGGAACA
GGAGAGCGCACGAGGGAGCTTCCAGGGGGAAACGCCTGGTATCTTTATAGTCCTGTCGGGTTTCGCCACC
TCTGACTTGAGCGTCGATTTTTGTGATGCTCGTCAGGGGGGCGGAGCCTATGGAAAAACGCCAGCAACGC
GGCCTTTTTACGGTTCCTGGCCTTTTGCTGGCCTTTTGCTCACATGTTCTTTCCTGCGTTATCCCCTGAT
TCTGTGGATAACCGTATTACCGCCTTTGAGTGAGCTGATACCGCTCGCCGCAGCCGAACGACCGAGCGCA
GCGAGTCAGTGAGCGAGGAAGCGGAAGAGCGCCCAATACGCAAACCGCCTCTCCCCGCGCGTTGGCCGAT
TCATTAATGCAGCTGGCACGACAGGTTTCCCGACTGGAAAGCGGGCAGTGAGCGCAACGCAATTAATGTG
AGTTAGCTCACTCATTAGGCACCCCAGGCTTTACACTTTATGCTTCCGGCTCGTATGTTGTGTGGAATTG
TGAGCGGATAACAATTTCACACAGGAAACAGCTATGACCATGATTACGCCAAGCGCGCAATTAACCCTCA
CTAAAGGGAACAAAAGCTGGAGCTGCAAGCTTAATGTAGTCTTATGCAATACTCTTGTAGTCTTGCAACA
TGGTAACGATGAGTTAGCAACATGCCTTACAAGGAGAGAAAAAGCACCGTGCATGCCGATTGGTGGAAGT
AAGGTGGTACGATCGTGCCTTATTAGGAAGGCAACAGACGGGTCTGACATGGATTGGACGAACCACTGAA
TTGCCGCATTGCAGAGATATTGTATTTAAGTGCCTAGCTCGATACATAAACGGGTCTCTCTGGTTAGACC
AGATCTGAGCCTGGGAGCTCTCTGGCTAACTAGGGAACCCACTGCTTAAGCCTCAATAAAGCTTGCCTTG
AGTGCTTCAAGTAGTGTGTGCCCGTCTGTTGTGTGACTCTGGTAACTAGAGATCCCTCAGACCCTTTTAG
TCAGTGTGGAAAATCTCTAGCAGTGGCGCCCGAACAGGGACTTGAAAGCGAAAGGGAAACCAGAGGAGCT
CTCTCGACGCAGGACTCGGCTTGCTGAAGCGCGCACGGCAAGAGGCGAGGGGCGGCGACTGGTGAGTACG
CCAAAAATTTTGACTAGCGGAGGCTAGAAGGAGAGAGATGGGTGCGAGAGCGTCAGTATTAAGCGGGGGA
GAATTAGATCGCGATGGGAAAAAATTCGGTTAAGGCCAGGGGGAAAGAAAAAATATAAATTAAAACATAT
AGTATGGGCAAGCAGGGAGCTAGAACGATTCGCAGTTAATCCTGGCCTGTTAGAAACATCAGAAGGCTGT
AGACAAATACTGGGACAGCTACAACCATCCCTTCAGACAGGATCAGAAGAACTTAGATCATTATATAATA
CAGTAGCAACCCTCTATTGTGTGCATCAAAGGATAGAGATAAAAGACACCAAGGAAGCTTTAGACAAGAT
AGAGGAAGAGCAAAACAAAAGTAAGACCACCGCACAGCAAGCGGCCGCTGATCTTCAGACCTGGAGGAGG
AGATATGAGGGACAATTGGAGAAGTGAATTATATAAATATAAAGTAGTAAAAATTGAACCATTAGGAGTA
GCACCCACCAAGGCAAAGAGAAGAGTGGTGCAGAGAGAAAAAAGAGCAGTGGGAATAGGAGCTTTGTTCC
TTGGGTTCTTGGGAGCAGCAGGAAGCACTATGGGCGCAGCGTCAATGACGCTGACGGTACAGGCCAGACA
ATTATTGTCTGGTATAGTGCAGCAGCAGAACAATTTGCTGAGGGCTATTGAGGCGCAACAGCATCTGTTG
CAACTCACAGTCTGGGGCATCAAGCAGCTCCAGGCAAGAATCCTGGCTGTGGAAAGATACCTAAAGGATC
AACAGCTCCTGGGGATTTGGGGTTGCTCTGGAAAACTCATTTGCACCACTGCTGTGCCTTGGAATGCTAG
TTGGAGTAATAAATCTCTGGAACAGATTTGGAATCACACGACCTGGATGGAGTGGGACAGAGAAATTAAC
AATTACACAAGCTTAATACACTCCTTAATTGAAGAATCGCAAAACCAGCAAGAAAAGAATGAACAAGAAT
TATTGGAATTAGATAAATGGGCAAGTTTGTGGAATTGGTTTAACATAACAAATTGGCTGTGGTATATAAA
ATTATTCATAATGATAGTAGGAGGCTTGGTAGGTTTAAGAATAGTTTTTGCTGTACTTTCTATAGTGAAT
AGAGTTAGGCAGGGATATTCACCATTATCGTTTCAGACCCACCTCCCAACCCCGAGGGGACCCAGAGAGG
GCCTATTTCCCATGATTCCTTCATATTTGCATATACGATACAAGGCTGTTAGAGAGATAATTAGAATTAA
TTTGACTGTAAACACAAAGATATTAGTACAAAATACGTGACGTAGAAAGTAATAATTTCTTGGGTAGTTT
GCAGTTTTAAAATTATGTTTTAAAATGGACTATCATATGCTTACCGTAACTTGAAAGTATTTCGATTTCT
TGGCTTTATATATCTTGTGGAAAGGACGAGGTACCGGTAGGCAGGTGTGTTGTAAATGAGCACACAAAAT
ACACATGCTAAAATATTATATTCTATGACCTTTATAAAATCAACCAAAATCTTCTTTTTAATAACTTTAG
TATCAATAATTAGAATTTTTATGTTCCTTTTTGCAAACTTTTAATAAAAATGAGCAAAATAAAAAAACGC
TAGTTTTAGTAACTCGCGTTGTTTTCTTCACCTTTAATAATAGCTACTCCACCACTTGTTCCTAAGCGGT
CAGCTCCTGCTTCAATCATTTTTTGAGCATCTTCAAATGTTCTAACTCCACCAGCTGCTTTAACTAAAGC
ATTGTCTTTAACAACTGACTTCATTAGTTTAACATCTTCAAATGTTGCACCTGATTTTGAAAATCCTGTT
GATGTTTTAACAAATTCTAATCCAGCTTCAACAGCTATTTCACAAGCTTTCATGATTTCTTCTTTTGTTA
ATAAACAATTTTCCATAATACATTTAACAACATGTGATCCAGCTGCTTTTTTTACAGCTTTCATGTCTTC
TAAAACTAATTCATAATTTTTGTCTTTTAATGCACCAATATTTAATACCATATCAATTTCTGTTGCACCA
TCTTTAATTGCTTCAGAAACTTCGAATGCTTTTGTAGCTGTTGTGCATGCACCTAGAGGAAAACCTACAA
CATTTGTTATTCCTACATTTGTGCCTTTTAATAATTCTTTACAATAGCTTGTTCAATATGAATTAACACA
AACTGTTGCAAAATCAAATTCAATTGCTTCATCACATAATTGTTTAATTTCAGCTTTCGTAGCATCTTGT
TTTAATAATGTGTGATCTATATATTTGTTTAGTTTCATTTTTTCTCCTATATATTCATTTTTAATTTTAA
TTCTTTAATAATTTCGTCTACTTTAACTTTAGCGTTTTGAACAGATTCACCAACACCTATAAAATAAATT
TTTAGTTTAGGTTCAGTTCCACTTGGGCGAACAGCAAATCATGACTTATCTTCTAAATAAAATTTTAGTA
AGTCTTGTCCTGGCATATTATACATTCCATCGATGTAGTCTTCAACATTAACAACTTTAAGTCCAGCAAT
TTGAGTTAAGGGTGTTGCTCTCAATGATTTCATTAATGGTTCAATTTTTAATTTCTTTTCTTCTGGTTTA
AAATTCAAGTTTAAAGTGAAAGTGTAATATGCACCCATTTCTTTAAATAAATCTTCTAAATAGTCTACTA
ATGTTTTATTTTGTTTTTTATAAAATCAAGCAGCCTCTGCTATTAATATAGAAGCTTGTATTCCATCTTT
ATCTCTAGCTGAGTCATCAATTACATATCCATAACTTTCTTCATAAGCAAAAACAAAATTTAATCCGTTA
TCTTCTTCTTTAGCAATTTCTCTACCCATTCATTTAAATCCAGTTAAAGTTTTTACAATATTAACTCCAT
ATTTTTCATGAGCGATTCTATCACCCAAATCACTTGTTACAAAACTTGAATATAGAGCCGGATTTTTTGG
AATGCTATTTAAGCGTTTTAGATTTGATAATTTTCAATCAATTAAAATTGGTCCTGTTTGATTTCCATCT
AATCTTACAAAATGACCATCATGTTTTATTGCCATTCCAAATCTGTCAGCATCTGGGTCATTCATAATAA
TAATATCTGCATCATGTTTAATACCATATTCAAGCGGTATTTTTCATGCAGGATCAAATTCTGGATTTGG
ATTTACAACATTTTTAAATGTTTCATCTTCAAATGCATGCTCTTCAACCTCAATAACGTTATATCCTGAT
TCACGTAATATTTTTGGGGTAAATTTAGTTCCTGTTCCATTAACTGCGCTAAAAATAATTTTTAAATCTT
TTTTAGCTTCTTGCTCTTTTTTGTAGACCTGCAGAGGTTTTAGAGCTAGAAATAGCAAGTTAAAATAAGG
CTAGTCCGTTATCAACTTGAAAAAGTGGCACCGAGTCGGTGCTTTTTTGAATTCTAGATCTTGAGACAAA
TGGCAGTATTCATCCACAATTTTAAAAGAAAAGGGGGGATTGGGGGGTACAGTGCAGGGGAAAGAATAGT
AGACATAATAGCAACAGACATACAAACTAAAGAATTACAAAAACAAATTACAAAAATTCAAAATTTTCGG
GTTTATTACAGGGACAGCAGAGATCCACTTTGGCGCCGGCTCGAGGGGG
